Addgene plasmid #240555: pFA6a-pTagRFP-T-kanMX6
Purpose: Tag S. pombe genes at 3' end (C-terminal end of protein) with TagRFP-T, codon-optimized for S. pombe
Depositing lab: Silke Hauf. Depositing organization: Virginia Polytechnic Institute and State University.
Backbone
  Vector backbone: pFA6a
  Vector type: Yeast Expression
  Selectable markers: Neomycin (select with G418)
Growth in bacteria
  Bacterial resistance: Ampicillin, 100 μg/mL
  Growth temperature: 37°C
  Growth strain: DH5alpha
  Copy number: High Copy
Gene/Insert
  Gene/Insert name: pTagRFP-T
  Species: Synthetic
  Insert size (bp): 711
  Cloning method: Restriction Enzyme; 5′ cloning site PacI (not destroyed); 3′ cloning site AscI (not destroyed)
Terms and licenses: Academic/Nonprofit Terms; Industry Terms: Not Available to Industry
Depositor comments: TagRFP-T amino acid sequence as in Shaner, 2008 (doi: 10.1038/nmeth.1209); includes N-terminal VSKGE, but not C-terminal GMDELYK
How to cite: pFA6a-pTagRFP-T-kanMX6 was a gift from Silke Hauf (Addgene plasmid # 240555 ; http://n2t.net/addgene:240555 ; RRID:Addgene_240555)
