[The description below was written by a language model from this plasmid's Addgene catalogue record and pLannotate feature annotations shown in this document.]
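Description:
pFA6a-pTagRFP-T-kanMX6 is a PCR-template tagging plasmid of the pFA6a family, designed for fusing the red fluorescent protein TagRFP-T to the C-terminal end of fission yeast (Schizosaccharomyces pombe) proteins by modifying genes at their 3' end. It is catalogued as a yeast expression vector, but the feature table shows no yeast origin of replication and no promoter upstream of the fluorescent protein. This fits the usual use of such plasmids, in which the tagging module is amplified and integrated into the genome so that the fusion is driven by the target gene's own promoter. In E. coli the plasmid is maintained at high copy through a ColE1/pUC-type origin and selected with ampicillin via the β-lactamase gene and its promoter. Short lacI, rop and bom fragments are backbone remnants, and T7 and SP6 promoters flank the module.

The payload is a synthetic 711 bp TagRFP-T coding sequence, codon-optimized for S. pombe and cloned between PacI and AscI sites that are both retained, which would allow the tag to be exchanged. According to the depositor, the amino acid sequence follows the originally published TagRFP-T, including the N-terminal VSKGE residues but lacking the C-terminal GMDELYK extension. The tag is followed by the S. cerevisiae ADH1 terminator, which supplies transcription termination for the tagged gene. Next comes the kanMX marker cassette, which confers G418 resistance for selecting yeast integrants. The construct is suited to live-cell red fluorescence imaging of endogenously expressed proteins in fission yeast.
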