Features (pLannotate 1.2.2; 11 found; start..end, strand, type, name):
     61..768     +  CDS            TagRFP-T: TagRFP-T is a basic (constitutively fluorescent) red fluorescent protein published in 2008, derived from Entacmaea quadricolor. It has low acid sensitivity.
    792..979     +  terminator     ADH1 terminator: S. cerevisiae ADH1; transcription terminator for the S. cerevisiae alcohol dehydrogenase 1 (ADH1) gene
   1054..2410    +  gene           kanMX: yeast selectable marker conferring kanamycin resistance (Wach et al., 1994)
   2515..2533    -  promoter       T7 promoter: promoter for bacteriophage T7 RNA polymerase
   2555..2608    -  CDS            lacI (fragment): lac repressor; lacI; The lac repressor binds to the lac operator to inhibit transcription in E. coli. This inhibition can be relieved by adding lactose or isopropyl-β-D-thiogalactopyranoside (IPTG).
   2791..3379    -  rep_origin     ori: high-copy-number ColE1/pMB1/pBR322/pUC origin of replication
   3550..4410    -  CDS            AmpR: β-lactamase; bla; confers resistance to ampicillin, carbenicillin, and related antibiotics
   4411..4515    -  promoter       AmpR promoter: bla
   4610..4645    +  CDS            rop (fragment): Rop protein, which maintains plasmids at low copy number; rop
   4747..4798    +  misc_feature   bom (fragment): basis of mobility region from pBR322
   4861..4879    +  promoter       SP6 promoter: promoter for bacteriophage SP6 RNA polymerase
>Addgene plasmid #240555 | pFA6a-pTagRFP-T-kanMX6 | addgene full sequence | sequence record 479472 | Addgene NGS Result
ACGCGGCCGCCAGCTGAAGCTTCGTACGCTGCAGGTCGACGGATCCCCGGGTTAATTAACGTTTCTAAGG
GTGAAGAATTGATTAAGGAAAACATGCATATGAAGCTTTACATGGAAGGAACAGTTAACAACCATCATTT
TAAGTGTACTTCTGAAGGAGAAGGTAAACCTTACGAAGGTACTCAAACAATGAGAATTAAGGTTGTTGAA
GGTGGACCTCTTCCATTTGCTTTTGATATTTTGGCAACTTCTTTTATGTACGGATCACGAACTTTTATTA
ACCATACACAAGGTATTCCTGATTTCTTTAAGCAATCTTTTCCAGAAGGTTTTACTTGGGAACGTGTTAC
TACATATGAAGATGGTGGAGTTTTAACTGCTACACAAGATACATCTTTGCAAGATGGTTGTCTTATCTAT
AACGTTAAGATTAGAGGAGTTAATTTTCCTTCAAACGGTCCAGTTATGCAAAAGAAAACTCTTGGATGGG
AAGCTAACACAGAAATGTTATATCCTGCAGATGGTGGACTTGAAGGTCGAACTGATATGGCTTTAAAACT
TGTTGGTGGAGGTCATTTGATTTGTAACTTTAAGACTACATATCGTTCTAAAAAGCCTGCTAAAAACTTG
AAGATGCCAGGAGTTTACTACGTTGATCATCGTCTTGAAAGAATTAAAGAAGCAGATAAGGAAACTTACG
TTGAACAACATGAAGTTGCTGTTGCACGTTACTGCGATTTGCCATCAAAATTAGGTCATAAGTTGAATTA
AGGCGCGCCACTTCTAAATAAGCGAATTTCTTATGATTTATGATTTTTATTATTAAATAAGTTATAAAAA
AAATAAGTGTATACAAATTTTAAAGTGACTCTTAGGTTTTAAAACGAAAATTCTTATTCTTGAGTAACTC
TTTCCTGTAGGTCAGGTTGCTTTCTCAGGTATAGTATGAGGTCGCTCTTATTGACCACACCTCTACCGGC
AGATCCGCTAGGGATAACAGGGTAATATAGATCTGTTTAGCTTGCCTCGTCCCCGCCGGGTCACCCGGCC
AGCGACATGGAGGCCCAGAATACCCTCCTTGACAGTCTTGACGTGCGCAGCTCAGGGGCATGATGTGACT
GTCGCCCGTACATTTAGCCCATACATCCCCATGTATAATCATTTGCATCCATACATTTTGATGGCCGCAC
GGCGCGAAGCAAAAATTACGGCTCCTCGCTGCAGACCTGCGAGCAGGGAAACGCTCCCCTCACAGACGCG
TTGAATTGTCCCCACGCCGCGCCCCTGTAGAGAAATATAAAAGGTTAGGATTTGCCACTGAGGTTCTTCT
TTCATATACTTCCTTTTAAAATCTTGCTAGGATACAGTTCTCACATCACATCCGAACATAAACAACCATG
GGTAAGGAAAAGACTCACGTTTCGAGGCCGCGATTAAATTCCAACATGGATGCTGATTTATATGGGTATA
AATGGGCTCGCGATAATGTCGGGCAATCAGGTGCGACAATCTATCGATTGTATGGGAAGCCCGATGCGCC
AGAGTTGTTTCTGAAACATGGCAAAGGTAGCGTTGCCAATGATGTTACAGATGAGATGGTCAGACTAAAC
TGGCTGACGGAATTTATGCCTCTTCCGACCATCAAGCATTTTATCCGTACTCCTGATGATGCATGGTTAC
TCACCACTGCGATCCCCGGCAAAACAGCATTCCAGGTATTAGAAGAATATCCTGATTCAGGTGAAAATAT
TGTTGATGCGCTGGCAGTGTTCCTGCGCCGGTTGCATTCGATTCCTGTTTGTAATTGTCCTTTTAACAGC
GATCGCGTATTTCGTCTCGCTCAGGCGCAATCACGAATGAATAACGGTTTGGTTGATGCGAGTGATTTTG
ATGACGAGCGTAATGGCTGGCCTGTTGAACAAGTCTGGAAAGAAATGCATAAGCTTTTGCCATTCTCACC
GGATTCAGTCGTCACTCATGGTGATTTCTCACTTGATAACCTTATTTTTGACGAGGGGAAATTAATAGGT
TGTATTGATGTTGGACGAGTCGGAATCGCAGACCGATACCAGGATCTTGCCATCCTATGGAACTGCCTCG
GTGAGTTTTCTCCTTCATTACAGAAACGGCTTTTTCAAAAATATGGTATTGATAATCCTGATATGAATAA
ATTGCAGTTTCATTTGATGCTCGATGAGTTTTTCTAATCAGTACTGACAATAAAAAGATTCTTGTTTTCA
AGAACTTGTCATTTGTATAGTTTTTTTATATTGTAGTTGTTCTATTTTAATCAAATGTTAGCGTGATTTA
TATTTTTTTTCGCCTCGACATCATCTGCCCAGATGCGAAGTTAAGTGCGCAGAAAGTAATATCATGCGTC
AATCGTATGTGAATGCTGGTCGCTATACTGCTGTCGATTCGATACTAACGCCGCCATCCAGTTTAAACGA
GCTCGAATTCATCGATGATATCAGATCCACTAGTGGCCTATGCGGCCGCGGATCTGCCGGTCTCCCTATA
GTGAGTCGTATTAATTTCGATAAGCCAGGTTAACCTGCATTAATGAATCGGCCAACGCGCGGGGAGAGGC
GGTTTGCGTATTGGGCGCTCTTCCGCTTCCTCGCTCACTGACTCGCTGCGCTCGGTCGTTCGGCTGCGGC
GAGCGGTATCAGCTCACTCAAAGGCGGTAATACGGTTATCCACAGAATCAGGGGATAACGCAGGAAAGAA
CATGTGAGCAAAAGGCCAGCAAAAGGCCAGGAACCGTAAAAAGGCCGCGTTGCTGGCGTTTTTCCATAGG
CTCCGCCCCCCTGACGAGCATCACAAAAATCGACGCTCAAGTCAGAGGTGGCGAAACCCGACAGGACTAT
AAAGATACCAGGCGTTTCCCCCTGGAAGCTCCCTCGTGCGCTCTCCTGTTCCGACCCTGCCGCTTACCGG
ATACCTGTCCGCCTTTCTCCCTTCGGGAAGCGTGGCGCTTTCTCATAGCTCACGCTGTAGGTATCTCAGT
TCGGTGTAGGTCGTTCGCTCCAAGCTGGGCTGTGTGCACGAACCCCCCGTTCAGCCCGACCGCTGCGCCT
TATCCGGTAACTATCGTCTTGAGTCCAACCCGGTAAGACACGACTTATCGCCACTGGCAGCAGCCACTGG
TAACAGGATTAGCAGAGCGAGGTATGTAGGCGGTGCTACAGAGTTCTTGAAGTGGTGGCCTAACTACGGC
TACACTAGAAGAACAGTATTTGGTATCTGCGCTCTGCTGAAGCCAGTTACCTTCGGAAAAAGAGTTGGTA
GCTCTTGATCCGGCAAACAAACCACCGCTGGTAGCGGTGGTTTTTTTGTTTGCAAGCAGCAGATTACGCG
CAGAAAAAAAGGATCTCAAGAAGATCCTTTGATCTTTTCTACGGGGTCTGACGCTCAGTGGAACGAAAAC
TCACGTTAAGGGATTTTGGTCATGAGATTATCAAAAAGGATCTTCACCTAGATCCTTTTAAATTAAAAAT
GAAGTTTTAAATCAATCTAAAGTATATATGAGTAAACTTGGTCTGACAGTTACCAATGCTTAATCAGTGA
GGCACCTATCTCAGCGATCTGTCTATTTCGTTCATCCATAGTTGCCTGACTCCCCGTCGTGTAGATAACT
ACGATACGGGAGGGCTTACCATCTGGCCCCAGTGCTGCAATGATACCGCGAGACCCACGCTCACCGGCTC
CAGATTTATCAGCAATAAACCAGCCAGCCGGAAGGGCCGAGCGCAGAAGTGGTCCTGCAACTTTATCCGC
CTCCATCCAGTCTATTAATTGTTGCCGGGAAGCTAGAGTAAGTAGTTCGCCAGTTAATAGTTTGCGCAAC
GTTGTTGCCATTGCTACAGGCATCGTGGTGTCACGCTCGTCGTTTGGTATGGCTTCATTCAGCTCCGGTT
CCCAACGATCAAGGCGAGTTACATGATCCCCCATGTTGTGCAAAAAAGCGGTTAGCTCCTTCGGTCCTCC
GATCGTTGTCAGAAGTAAGTTGGCCGCAGTGTTATCACTCATGGTTATGGCAGCACTGCATAATTCTCTT
ACTGTCATGCCATCCGTAAGATGCTTTTCTGTGACTGGTGAGTACTCAACCAAGTCATTCTGAGAATAGT
GTATGCGGCGACCGAGTTGCTCTTGCCCGGCGTCAATACGGGATAATACCGCGCCACATAGCAGAACTTT
AAAAGTGCTCATCATTGGAAAACGTTCTTCGGGGCGAAAACTCTCAAGGATCTTACCGCTGTTGAGATCC
AGTTCGATGTAACCCACTCGTGCACCCAACTGATCTTCAGCATCTTTTACTTTCACCAGCGTTTCTGGGT
GAGCAAAAACAGGAAGGCAAAATGCCGCAAAAAAGGGAATAAGGGCGACACGGAAATGTTGAATACTCAT
ACTCTTCCTTTTTCAATATTATTGAAGCATTTATCAGGGTTATTGTCTCATGAGCGGATACATATTTGAA
TGTATTTAGAAAAATAAACAAATAGGGGTTCCGCGCACATTTCCCCGAAAAGTGCCACCTGACGTCTAAG
AAACCATTATTATCATGACATTAACCTATAAAAATAGGCGTATCACGAGGCCCTTTCGTCTCGCGCGTTT
CGGTGATGACGGTGAAAACCTCTGACACATGCAGCTCCCGGAGACGGTCACAGCTTGTCTGTAAGCGGAT
GCCGGGAGCAGACAAGCCCGTCAGGGCGCGTCAGCGGGTGTTGGCGGGTGTCGGGGCTGGCTTAACTATG
CGGCATCAGAGCAGATTGTACTGAGAGTGCACCATATGGACATATTGTCGTTAGAACGCGGCTACAATTA
ATACATAACCTTATGTATCATACACATACGATTTAGGTGACACTATAGA
